Addgene plasmid #84923: hGli1 6x his
Purpose: mammalian expression of Gli1
Depositing lab: Martin Fernandez-Zapico. Depositing organization: Mayo Foundation for Medical Education and Research.
Backbone
  Vector backbone: pcDNA3.1-HisC
  Backbone size w/o insert (bp): 5500
  Vector type: Mammalian Expression
  Selectable markers: Neomycin (select with G418)
Growth in bacteria
  Bacterial resistance: Ampicillin, 100 μg/mL
  Growth temperature: 37°C
  Growth strain: DH5alpha
  Copy number: High Copy
Gene/Insert
  Gene/Insert name: Gli1 (alt name: GLI family zinc finger 1)
  Species: H. sapiens (human)
  Insert size (bp): 3318
  Entrez Gene: GLI1 (a.k.a. GLI, PAPA8, PPD1)
  Promoter: CMV
  Tag / fusion protein: 6xHis (N terminal on backbone)
  Cloning method: Restriction Enzyme; 5′ cloning site NotI (not destroyed); 3′ cloning site XbaI (not destroyed)
  Sequencing primers: 5′ CMV-F; 3′ BGH-rev
Terms and licenses: Academic/Nonprofit Terms; Industry Terms: Not Available to Industry
How to cite: hGli1 6x his was a gift from Martin Fernandez-Zapico (Addgene plasmid # 84923 ; http://n2t.net/addgene:84923 ; RRID:Addgene_84923)
