[The description below was written by a language model from this plasmid's Addgene catalogue record.]
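Description:
hGli1 6x his is a mammalian expression plasmid built on the pcDNA3.1-HisC backbone (about 5.5 kb without insert) that carries the human GLI1 coding sequence, an insert of roughly 3.3 kb encoding GLI family zinc finger 1. The plasmid is maintained in E. coli as a high-copy construct under ampicillin selection. For mammalian cells it carries a neomycin resistance marker, so stably transfected populations can be selected with G418.

The GLI1 insert was placed between the NotI and XbaI sites of the polylinker, both of which remain intact, downstream of the CMV promoter, a strong constitutive promoter widely used for high-level expression in transfected mammalian cells. The backbone supplies an N-terminal 6xHis tag, so the protein is produced as a His-tagged fusion. This allows detection with anti-His antibodies or capture on metal-affinity resins. The use of a BGH reverse sequencing primer is consistent with a bovine growth hormone polyadenylation region following the insert, as is standard in pcDNA3.1-type vectors, though no feature table is provided to confirm this or other backbone elements.

The stated purpose is mammalian expression of Gli1. GLI1 is a zinc finger transcription factor best known as a transcriptional effector of Hedgehog signalling. A construct of this kind is therefore typically used for transient or stable overexpression, for example to study GLI1 target gene activation, protein interactions or protein behaviour in cultured cells. The record itself does not specify particular applications beyond expression.
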