>Addgene plasmid #84923 | hGli1 6x his | addgene partial sequence | sequence record 166058 | CMV-F 5'-CGCAAATGGGCGGTAGGCGTG-3'
AGCAGAGCTCTCTGGCTAACTAGAGAACCCACTGCTTACTGGCTTATCGAAATTAATACGACTCACTATA
GGGAGACCCAAGCTGGCTAGCGTTTAAACTTAAGCTTACCATGGGGGGTTCTCATCATCATCATCATCAT
GGTATGGCTAGCATGACTGGTGGACAGCAAATGGGTCGGGATCTGTACGACGATGACGATAAGGTACCAG
GATCCAGTGTGGTGGAATTCTGCAGATATCCAGCACAGTGGCGGCCGCAAATGTTCAACTCGATGACCCC
ACCACCAATCAGTAGCTATGGCGAGCCCTGCTGTCTCCGGCCCCTCCCCAGTCAGGGGGCCCCCAGTGTG
GGGACAGAAGGACTGTCTGGCCCGCCCTTCTGCCACCAAGCTAACCTCATGTCCGGCCCCCACAGTTATG
GGCCAGCCAGAGAGACCAACAGCTGCACCGAGGGCCCACTCTTTTCTTCTCCCCGGAGTGCAGTCAAGTT
GACCAAGAAGCGGGCACTGTCCATCTCACCTCTGTCGGATGCCAGCCTGGACCTGCAGACGGTTATCCGC
ACCTCACCCAGCTCCCTCGTAGCTTTCATCAACTCGCGATGCACATCTCCAGGAGGCTCCTACGGTCATC
TCTCCATTGGCACCATGAGCCCATCTCTGGGATTCCCAGCCCAGATGAATCACCAAAAAGGGCCCTCGCC
TTCCTTTGGGGTCCAGCCTTGTGGTCCCCATGACTCTGCCCGGGGTGGGATGATCCCACATCCTCAGTCC
CGGGGACCCTTCCCAACTTGCCAGCTGAAGTCTGAGCTGGACATGCTGGTTGGCAAGTGCCGGGAGGAAC
CCTTGGAAGGTGATATGTCCAGCCCCAACTCCACAGGCATACAGGATCCCCTGTTGGGGATGCTGGATGG
GCGGGAGGACCTC
