>Addgene plasmid #84923 | hGli1 6x his | addgene partial sequence | sequence record 166059 | BGH-rev 5'-TAGAAGGCACAGTCGAGG-3'
CCTCTAGATTAGGCACTAGAGTTGAGGAATTCTGTTTCCCCAGGTAGGGATCTCAGTAAGACACTCATGT
TGCCCACAGCCATGTTGGGGGGCCCAGAGGGAGGTGGGGTATGTCCAGAGCTGCCCCGCTGATCATGGGA
AGGAGGAGGACTCAGCCCCTGGGGCTCATCCAGAATAGCCACAAAGTCCAGCTGAGTGTTGTCAAGATCA
AGAGAGTCCAGGGGGTTACATACCTGTCCTTCGGGAGGAGGGTACAAGGCAGGACCCCCTCCTAGCCTGC
CCACCTCAGGATGACCACAGCTGGGGTTTGTGCCTCCCACTTTGAGAGGCCCATAGCAAGTGGGCAATGG
GGGCAGAAGTCGAGGTGGTGCTGCTGCCCTATGTGAAGCCCTATTTGCCCCCACTACAAAATTTTCATGG
CATGGTGAAGGGGTGGGATAGGAACCTGACTTGTGATTGGGCAAGTTGGGTCCAAAGCCAGGTCCATATG
TGTTCACTGGAGCTTTAGCACGGCTTGGGCTAACCTGGGAACCCCCCAGAAACTTGGGACTCTGGTAGGA
AGGTTCCTGGGCGGGGGCATCTTCCCTGCCCCCACCCTCCCACAGTAGCTCCTGTTGAGATTGAACATAA
TTACACACAAGCTGAGCCTTGAGCTGCCCTGTGGAATGGGTGGGGGAATCAAAGTCCAGGCAAGGCCTGG
GTTCTGAAGGAAGATAATCAGGGGGTGGCTGGGTATAGGGGCCTGACTGGAGATATTGGGGAGGAGAGGG
CTGGGGGTAATGGGAAAAGAGAGGCTGTGGATGTGGGGGCCCCTCACTGGGGTGGGCATTGAGGCAGGGT
GCCAGTCCTGTGGAGTCAGACCCCACTGGGCACCCCTGTTCTGGCTTGACTTGCACTTGTCCATAATGTT
CAAGTCGAGGACACTGGCTGTAGGTTCCACCTAGAGCCTTGGGGCCTGGGTACAGCCC
