>Addgene plasmid #84923 | hGli1 6x his | depositor partial sequence | sequence record 166060 | hGli1 6x his sequence 3588 bps
GGGGCCCCCAAGCTGGCTAGCGTTTAAACTTAAGCTTACCATGGGGGGTTCTCATCATCATCATCATCAT
GGTATGGCTAGCATGACTGGTGGACAGCAAATGGGTCGGGATCTGTACGACGATGACGATAAGGTACCAG
GATCCAGTGTGGTGGAATTCTGCAGATATCCAGCACAGTGGCGGCCGCAAATGTTCAACTCGATGACCCC
ACCACCAATCAGTAGCTATGGCGAGCCCTGCTGTCTCCGGCCCCTCCCCAGTCAGGGGGCCCCCAGTGTG
GGGACAGAAGGACTGTCTGGCCCGCCCTTCTGCCACCAAGCTAACCTCATGTCCGGCCCCCACAGTTATG
GGCCAGCCAGAGAGACCAACAGCTGCACCGAGGGCCCACTCTTTTCTTCTCCCCGGAGTGCAGTCAAGTT
GACCAAGAAGCGGGCACTGTCCATCTCACCTCTGTCGGATGCCAGCCTGGACCTGCAGACGGTTATCCGC
ACCTCACCCAGCTCCCTCGTAGCTTTCATCAACTCGCGATGCACATCTCCAGGAGGCTCCTACGGTCATC
TCTCCATTGGCACCATGAGCCCATCTCTGGGATTCCCAGCCCAGATGAATCACCAAAAAGGGCCCTCGCC
TTCCTTTGGGGTCCAGCCTTGTGGTCCCCATGACTCTGCCCGGGGTGGGATGATCCCACATCCTCAGTCC
CGGGGACCCTTCCCAACTTGCCAGCTGAAGTCTGAGCTGGACATGCTGGTTGGCAAGTGCCGGGAGGAAC
CCTTGGAAGGTGATATGTCCAGCCCCAACTCCACAGGCATACAGGATCCCCTGTTGGGGATGCTGGATGG
GCGGGAGGACCTCGAGAGAGAGGAGAAGCGTGAGCCTGAATCTGTGTATGAAACTGACTGCCGTTGGGAT
GGCTGCAGCCAGGAATTTGACTCCCAAGAGCAGCTGGTGCACCACATCAACAGCGAGCACATCCACGGGG
AGCGGAAGGAGTTCGTGTGCCACTGGGGGGGCTGCTCCAGGGAGCTGAGGCCCTTCAAAGCCCAGTACAT
GCTGGTGGTTCACATGCGCAGACACACTGGCGAGAAGCCACACAAGTGCACGTTTGAAGGGTGCCGGAAG
TCATACTCACGCCTCGAAAACCTGAAGACGCACCTGCGGTCACACACGGGTGAGAAGCCATACATGTGTG
AGCACGAGGGCTGCAGTAAAGCCTTCAGCAATGCCAGTGACCGAGCCAAGCACCAGAATCGGACCCATTC
CAATGAGAAGCCGTATGTATGTAAGCTCCCTGGCTGCACCAAACGCTATACAGATCCTAGCTCGCTGCGA
AAACATGTCAAGACAGTGCATGGTCCTGACGCCCATGTGACCAAACGGCACCGTGGGGATGGCCCCCTGC
CTCGGGCACCATCCATTTCTACAGTGGAGCCCAAGAGGGAGCGGGAAGGAGGTCCCATCAGGGAGGAAAG
CAGACTGACTGTGCCAGAGGGTGCCATGAAGCCACAGCCAAGCCCTGGGGCCCAGTCATCCTGCAGCAGT
GACCACTCCCCGGCAGGGAGTGCAGCCAATACAGACAGTGGTGTGGAAATGACTGGCAATGCAGGGGGCA
GCACTGAAGACCTCTCCAGCTTGGACGAGGGACCTTGCATTGCTGGCACTGGTCTGTCCACTCTTCGCCG
CCTTGAGAACCTCAGGCTGGACCAGCTACATCAACTCCGGCCAATAGGGACCCGGGGTCTCAAACTGCCC
AGCTTGTCCCACACCGGTACCACTGTGTCCCGCCGCGTGGGCCCCCCAGTCTCTCTTGAACGCCGCAGCA
GCAGCTCCAGCAGCATCAGCTCTGCCTATACTGTCAGCCGCCGCTCCTCCCTGGCCTCTCCTTTCCCCCC
TGGCTCCCCACCAGAGAATGGAGCATCCTCCCTGCCTGGCCTTATGCCTGCCCAGCACTACCTGCTTCGG
GCAAGATATGCTTCAGCCAGAGGGGGTGGTACTTCGCCCACTGCAGCATCCAGCCTGGATCGGATAGGTG
GTCTTCCCATGCCTCCTTGGAGAAGCCGAGCCGAGTATCCAGGATACAACCCCAATGCAGGGGTCACCCG
GAGGGCCAGTGACCCAGCCCAGGCTGCTGACCGTCCTGCTCCAGCTAGAGTCCAGAGGTTCAAGAGCCTG
GGCTGTGTCCATACCCCACCCACTGTGGCAGGGGGAGGACAGAACTTTGATCCTTACCTCCCAACCTCTG
TCTACTCACCACAGCCCCCCAGCATCACTGAGAATGCTGCCATGGATGCTAGAGGGCTACAGGAAGAGCC
AGAAGTTGGGACCTCCATGGTGGGCAGTGGTCTGAACCCCTATATGGACTTCCCACCTACTGATACTCTG
GGATATGGGGGACCTGAAGGGGCAGCAGCTGAGCCTTATGGAGCGAGGGGTCCAGGCTCTCTGCCTCTTG
GGCCTGGTCCACCCACCAACTATGGCCCCAACCCCTGTCCCCAGCAGGCCTCATATCCTGACCCCACCCA
AGAAACATGGGGTGAGTTCCCTTCCCACTCTGGGCTGTACCCAGGCCCCAAGGCTCTAGGTGGAACCTAC
AGCCAGTGTCCTCGACTTGAACATTATGGACAAGTGCAAGTCAAGCCAGAACAGGGGTGCCCAGTGGGGT
CTGACTCCACAGGACTGGCACCCTGCCTCAATGCCCACCCCAGTGAGGGGCCCCCACATCCACAGCCTCT
CTTTTCCCATTACCCCCAGCCCTCTCCTCCCCAATATCTCCAGTCAGGCCCCTATACCCAGCCACCCCCT
GATTATCTTCCTTCAGAACCCAGGCCTTGCCTGGACTTTGATTCCCCCACCCATTCCACAGGGCAGCTCA
AGGCTCAGCTTGTGTGTAATTATGTTCAATCTCAACAGGAGCTACTGTGGGAGGGTGGGGGCAGGGAAGA
TGCCCCCGCCCAGGAACCTTCCTACCAGAGTCCCAAGTTTCTGGGGGGTTCCCAGGTTAGCCCAAGCCGT
GCTAAAGCTCCAGTGAACACATATGGACCTGGCTTTGGACCCAACTTGCCCAATCACAAGTCAGGTTCCT
ATCCCACCCCTTCACCATGCCATGAAAATTTTGTAGTGGGGGCAAATAGGGCTTCACATAGGGCAGCAGC
ACCACCTCGACTTCTGCCCCCATTGCCCACTTGCTATGGGCCTCTCAAAGTGGGAGGCACAAACCCCAGC
TGTGGTCATCCTGAGGTGGGCAGGCTAGGAGGGGGTCCTGCCTTGTACCCTCCTCCCGAAGGACAGGTAT
GTAACCCCCTGGACTCTCTTGATCTTGACAACACTCAGCTGGACTTTGTGGCTATTCTGGATGAGCCCCA
GGGGCTGAGTCCTCCTCCTTCCCATGATCAGCGGGGCAGCTCTGGACATACCCCACCTCCCTCTGGGCCC
CCCAACATGGCTGTGGGCAACATGAGTGTCTTACTGAGATCCCTACCTGGGGAAACAGAATTCCTCAACT
CTAGTGCCTAATCTAGAGGGCCCGTTTAAACCCGCTGATCAGCCTCGACTGTGCCTTCTAGTTGCCAGCC
ATCTGTTGTTTGCCCCTC
